Addgene plasmid #168911: pEntry_HCoV-HKU1-Spike
Purpose: Gateway-compatible Entry vector
Depositing lab: Pascal Falter-Braun. Depositing organization: Helmholtz Munich. Publication: A resource of human coronavirus protein-coding sequences in a flexible, multipurpose Gateway Entry clone collection. Weller B, Lin CW, Pogoutse O, Sauer M, Marin-de la Rosa N, Strobel A, Young V, Knapp JJ, Rayhan A, Falter C, Kim DK, Roth FP, Falter-Braun P. G3 (Bethesda). 2023 Jul 5;13(7):jkad105. doi: 10.1093/g3journal/jkad105. PubMed 37267226.
Backbone
  Vector backbone: pENTR223.1*SfiI
  Backbone size w/o insert (bp): 2800
  Vector type: Gateway-compatible Entry vector
Growth in bacteria
  Bacterial resistance: Spectinomycin, 50 μg/mL
  Growth temperature: 37°C
  Growth strain: DH5alpha
  Copy number: High Copy
Gene/Insert
  Gene/Insert name: HCoV-HKU1-Spike (alt name: Spike (S))
  Species: Other
  Insert size (bp): 4071
  Entrez Gene: S (a.k.a. HCHV1gp3)
  Cloning method: Restriction Enzyme; 5′ cloning site SfiI (unknown if destroyed); 3′ cloning site SfiI (unknown if destroyed)
  Sequencing primers: 5′ M13 uni (-21); 3′ M13 rev (-29)
Resource information
  A portion of this plasmid was derived from a plasmid made by: Synthesized by Twist Bioscience
Terms and licenses: Academic/Nonprofit Terms; Industry Terms: Not Available to Industry
Depositor comments: 5'-linker: SfiI-BamHI-ATG-BamHI (GGCCGTCAaggccaggatccatgggatcc), 3'-linker: PacI-TAA-AsiSI-SfiI (cttaatTAAgacgcgatcgcggcctcatGGGCC).
How to cite: pEntry_HCoV-HKU1-Spike was a gift from Pascal Falter-Braun (Addgene plasmid # 168911 ; http://n2t.net/addgene:168911 ; RRID:Addgene_168911)
