[The description below was written by a language model from this plasmid's Addgene catalogue record and pLannotate feature annotations shown in this document.]
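Description:
pEntry_HCoV-HKU1-Spike is a Gateway-compatible Entry clone built on the pENTR223.1 backbone (about 2.8 kb without insert; the sequenced plasmid is roughly 6.9 kb) that carries the spike (S) open reading frame of human coronavirus HKU1. It is a bacterial propagation vector rather than an expression construct. It replicates in E. coli from a high-copy ColE1/pUC-type origin and is selected with spectinomycin through the aadA aminoglycoside adenylyltransferase gene (SmR), which is preceded by a fragment of the class 1 integron Pc promoter and a remnant of a gentamicin resistance gene. Short leftover fragments of lacI and lacZα, together with the rrnB T1 and T2 terminators upstream of the recombination cassette, are backbone features that help insulate the insert from read-through transcription.

The roughly 4.1 kb spike coding sequence, which matches the isolate N1 protein in the annotation and was obtained by gene synthesis, was inserted between SfiI sites and sits between attL1 and attL2. According to the depositor's notes, short linkers flank the ORF: a 5′ linker supplying BamHI sites around an ATG, and a 3′ linker with PacI and AsiSI sites around a TAA stop codon. This arrangement appears designed to allow the start or stop codon to be removed by restriction digestion, though the record does not spell this out. No promoter drives the ORF in the sense direction. The only one nearby is a T7 promoter just beyond attL2, pointing back towards the insert. The attL sites allow LR Clonase-mediated transfer of the spike ORF into any attR-containing destination vector. The plasmid is therefore a source clone for generating expression, tagging or interaction-assay constructs, and it belongs to a collection of human coronavirus protein-coding sequences.
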