Features (pLannotate 1.2.2; 12 found; start..end, strand, type, name):
      1..97      +  protein_bind   attL1: mutant version of attL; recombination site for the Gateway® LR reaction LR Clonase™
    130..4194    +  CDS            S: SPIKE_CVHN1 - Experimental evidence at protein level: Swiss-Prot protein existence level 1. [Spike protein S2']: Acts as a viral fusion peptide which is unmasked following S2 cleavage occurring upon virus endocytosis. From Human coronavirus HKU1 (isolate N1) (HCoV-HKU1).
   4226..4324    -  protein_bind   attL2: mutant version of attL; recombination site for the Gateway® LR reaction LR Clonase™
   4342..4360    -  promoter       T7 promoter: promoter for bacteriophage T7 RNA polymerase
   4550..4573    +  promoter       Pc promoter (fragment): intI1 (promoter lies within the coding sequence); class 1 integron promoter
   4749..4805    +  CDS            GmR (fragment): gentamycin acetyltransferase; aacC1; confers resistance to gentamycin
   4812..5603    +  CDS            SmR: aminoglycoside adenylyltransferase (Murphy, 1985); aadA; confers resistance to spectinomycin and streptomycin
   5696..6284    +  rep_origin     ori: high-copy-number ColE1/pMB1/pBR322/pUC origin of replication
   6467..6559    +  CDS            lacI (fragment): lac repressor; lacI; The lac repressor binds to the lac operator to inhibit transcription in E. coli. This inhibition can be relieved by adding lactose or isopropyl-β-D-thiogalactopyranoside (IPTG).
   6614..6641    -  terminator     rrnB T2 terminator: transcription terminator T2 from the E. coli rrnB gene
   6773..6816    +  terminator     rrnB T1 terminator: Escherichia coli rrnB; transcription terminator T1 from the E. coli rrnB gene
   6863..6899    -  CDS            lacZα (fragment): LacZα fragment of β-galactosidase; lacZ fragment
>Addgene plasmid #168911 | pEntry_HCoV-HKU1-Spike | addgene full sequence | sequence record 402655 | Addgene NGS Result
CAAATAATGATTTTATTTTGACTGATAGTGACCTGTTCGTTGCAACAAATTGATGAGCAATGCTTTTTTA
TAATGCCAACTTTGTACAAAAAAGCAGAAGGGCCGTCAAGGCCAGGATCCATGGGATCCTTATTAATTAT
TTTTATTTTGCCTACAACATTAGCTGTTATAGGTGATTTTAATTGTACTAATTTTGCTATTAATGATTTA
AACACCACAGTTCCTCGCATAAGTGAGTATGTTGTGGATGTTTCTTATGGTTTGGGTACATATTATATAC
TTGATCGTGTTTATTTAAATACTACTATATTATTTACTGGTTATTTCCCTAAATCTGGTGCCAATTTTAG
GGATCTATCTTTAAAAGGTACTACATATTTGAGTACTCTTTGGTATCAGAAACCCTTTTTATCTGATTTT
AATAATGGTATTTTTTCTAGAGTTAAGAATACTAAGTTGTATGTTAATAAAACTTTGTATAGTGAGTTTA
GTACTATAGTTATAGGTAGTGTTTTTATTAACAACTCTTATACTATTGTTGTTCAACCTCATAATGGTGT
TTTGGAGATTACAGCTTGTCAATACACTATGTGTGAGTATCCTCATACTATTTGTAAATCTAAAGGTAGT
TCTCGTAATGAATCTTGGCATTTTGATAAATCTGAACCTTTGTGTCTGTTCAAGAAAAATTTTACTTATA
ATGTTTCTACAGATTGGTTGTATTTTCATTTTTATCAAGAACGTGGCACTTTTTATGCTTATTATGCTGA
TTCTGGCATGCCTACTACTTTTTTATTTAGTTTGTATCTTGGTACTCTTTTATCTCATTATTATGTTTTG
CCTTTGACTTGTAATGCTATATCTTCTAATACTGATAATGAGACTTTACAATATTGGGTCACACCTTTGT
CTAAACGCCAATATCTTCTTAAATTTGACAACCGTGGTGTTATTACTAATGCTGTTGATTGTTCTAGTAG
TTTCTTTAGCGAGATTCAATGTAAAACTAAATCTTTATTACCTAATACTGGTGTTTATGACTTATCTGGT
TTTACTGTTAAGCCTGTTGCAACTGTACATCGTCGTATTCCTGATTTACCTGATTGTGACATTGATAAAT
GGCTTAACAATTTTAATGTACCCTCACCTCTTAATTGGGAACGTAAAATTTTTTCTAATTGCAACTTTAA
TTTGAGTACTTTGCTTCGTTTAGTTCATACTGATTCTTTTTCTTGTAATAATTTTGATGAATCTAAGATA
TATGGTAGTTGTTTTAAGAGTATTGTTTTAGATAAATTTGCCATACCCAACTCCAGACGATCTGATTTGC
AGTTGGGCAGTTCTGGTTTTCTGCAATCTTCTAATTATAAAATTGACACTACTTCTAGTTCTTGTCAATT
GTATTATAGTTTGCCTGCAATTAATGTTACTATTAATAATTATAATCCTTCTTCTTGGAATAGAAGGTAT
GGTTTTAATAATTTTAATTTGAGCTCTCATAGTGTTGTTTACTCACGTTATTGTTTTTCTGTTAATAATA
CTTTTTGTCCTTGTGCTAAACCTTCTTTTGCTTCAAGTTGCAAGAGTCATAAACCACCTTCTGCTTCCTG
TCCTATTGGTACTAATTATCGTTCTTGTGAGAGTACTACTGTACTCGACCACACTGACTGGTGTAGGTGT
TCTTGTTTACCTGATCCTATAACTGCTTATGACCCTAGGTCTTGTTCTCAAAAAAAGTCTCTGGTTGGTG
TTGGTGAACATTGTGCAGGGTTCGGTGTTGATGAAGAAAAGTGTGGTGTATTGGATGGATCATATAATGT
TTCTTGTCTTTGTAGTACTGATGCCTTTCTAGGTTGGTCTTATGACACTTGCGTCAGTAACAACCGTTGT
AATATTTTTTCTAATTTTATTTTAAATGGTATCAATAGTGGTACCACTTGTTCTAATGATTTATTGCAGC
CTAATACTGAAGTTTTTACTGATGTTTGTGTTGATTACGACCTTTATGGTATTACAGGACAAGGTATTTT
TAAAGAAGTTTCTGCTGTTTATTATAATAGTTGGCAAAATCTTTTGTATGATTCTAATGGCAACATTATT
GGTTTTAAAGATTTTGTTACTAATAAAACATATAATATTTTCCCTTGTTATGCAGGAAGAGTTTCTGCTG
CTTTTCATCAAAATGCTTCCTCTTTGGCTTTACTTTATCGTAATTTAAAATGTAGCTATGTTTTGAATAA
TATTTCTTTAACTACTCAGCCATATTTTGATAGTTATCTTGGTTGCGTTTTTAATGCTGATAATTTAACT
GATTATTCTGTTTCTTCTTGTGCTCTTCGCATGGGTAGTGGTTTTTGTGTTGATTATAACTCACCTTCTT
CTTCCTCTTCGCGTCGTAAACGTAGAAGTATTTCTGCTTCTTATCGTTTTGTTACTTTTGAACCCTTTAA
TGTCAGTTTTGTTAATGACAGTATTGAGTCTGTGGGTGGTCTTTATGAGATCAAAATTCCCACTAACTTT
ACTATAGTTGGTCAAGAGGAATTTATTCAAACTAATTCTCCTAAAGTTACTATTGATTGTTCTTTATTTG
TCTGTTCTAATTATGCAGCTTGCCATGACTTATTGTCAGAGTATGGCACTTTTTGTGATAATATTAATAG
TATTTTAGATGAAGTTAATGGTTTACTTGATACTACTCAATTGCATGTAGCTGATACTCTTATGCAAGGT
GTCACACTTAGCTCCAATCTTAATACTAATTTGCATTTTGATGTTGATAATATTAATTTTAAATCCCTAG
TTGGATGTTTAGGTCCACACTGCGGTTCTTCTTCTCGTTCTTTTTTTGAAGATTTATTGTTTGACAAAGT
TAAACTTTCAGATGTTGGTTTTGTTGAAGCTTATAACAATTGTACTGGTGGTAGTGAAATTAGAGATCTT
CTTTGTGTACAATCCTTTAATGGTATTAAAGTTTTGCCTCCTATTTTGTCTGAATCTCAAATTTCTGGTT
ACACCACAGCCGCTACTGTTGCTGCTATGTTTCCACCATGGTCAGCAGCAGCTGGCATACCATTTTCTCT
TAATGTACAATATAGAATTAATGGTTTGGGTGTTACTATGGATGTTCTTAATAAAAATCAAAAGTTGATA
GCTACTGCTTTTAATAATGCTCTTCTTTCTATTCAGAATGGTTTTAGTGCTACCAACTCTGCACTTGCTA
AAATACAAAGTGTTGTTAATTCTAATGCTCAAGCACTTAATAGTTTGTTACAGCAATTATTTAATAAATT
TGGTGCAATTAGTTCTTCTTTACAAGAAATTTTATCTCGTCTCGATGCTTTAGAGGCTCAGGTTCAGATT
GATAGGCTTATTAATGGTCGTTTAACTGCTTTAAATGCTTATGTCTCTCAACAGCTTAGTGATATTTCTC
TTGTAAAATTTGGTGCTGCTTTAGCTATGGAGAAGGTTAATGAGTGTGTTAAAAGTCAATCTCCTCGTAT
TAATTTTTGTGGTAATGGTAATCATATTTTGTCATTAGTTCAAAATGCTCCTTATGGTTTGTTGTTTATG
CATTTTAGTTATAAACCTATTTCTTTTAAAACTGTTTTAGTAAGTCCTGGTTTGTGTATATCAGGTGATG
TAGGTATTGCACCTAAACAAGGGTATTTTATTAAACATAATGATCATTGGATGTTCACTGGTAGTTCTTA
CTATTATCCTGAACCAATTTCAGATAAAAATGTTGTTTTTATGAATACTTGTTCTGTTAATTTTACTAAA
GCGCCTCTTGTTTATTTGAATCATTCTGTACCAAAATTGTCTGATTTTGAATCTGAGTTATCTCATTGGT
TTAAAAATCAAACATCCATTGCGCCTAATTTGACTTTAAATCTTCATACTATTAATGCTACTTTTTTAGA
TTTGTATTATGAGATGAATCTTATTCAAGAGTCTATTAAGTCTTTGAATAATAGTTATATCAATCTTAAA
GATATAGGTACATATGAAATGTATGTAAAATGGCCTTGGTATGTTTGGCTACTAATTTCTTTTTCATTTA
TAATATTCCTTGTATTGCTCTTTTTTATATGTTGTTGTACTGGTTGTGGTTCTGCATGTTTTAGTAAATG
TCATAATTGTTGTGATGAGTATGGTGGTCATCATGATTTTGTTATCAAAACATCTCATGATGATCTTAAT
TAAGACGCGATCGCGGCCTCATGGGCCCAGCTTTCTTGTACAAAGTTGGCATTATAAAAAATAATTGCTC
ATCAATTTGTTGCAACGAACAGGTCACTATCAGTCAAAATAAAATCATTATTTGCCATCCAGCTGATATC
CCCTATAGTGAGTCGTATTACATGGTCATAGCTGTTTCCTGGCAGCTCTGGCCCGTGTCTCAAAATCTCT
GATGTTACATTGCACAAGATAAAAATATATCATCATGCCTCCTCTAGACCAGCCAGGACAGAAATGCCTC
GACTTCGCTGCTACCCAAGGTTGCCGGGTGACGCACACCGTGGAAACGGATGAAGGCACGAACCCAGTGG
ACATAAGCCTGTTCGGTTCGTAAGCTGTAATGCAAGTAGCGTATGCGCTCACGCAACTGGTCCAGAACCT
TGACCGAACGCAGCGGTGGTAACGGCGCAGTGGCGGTTTTCATGGCTTGTTATGACTGTTTTTTTGGGGT
ACAGTCTATGCCTCGGGCATCCAAGCAGCAAGCGCGTTACGCCGTGGGTCGATGTTTGATGTTATGGAGC
AGCAACGATGTTACGCAGCAGGGCAGTCGCCCTAAAACAAAGTTAAACATTATGAGGGAAGCGGTGATCG
CCGAAGTATCGACTCAACTATCAGAGGTAGTTGGCGTCATCGAGCGCCATCTCGAACCGACGTTGCTGGC
CGTACATTTGTACGGCTCCGCAGTGGATGGCGGCCTGAAGCCACACAGTGATATTGATTTGCTGGTTACG
GTGACCGTAAGGCTTGATGAAACAACGCGGCGAGCTTTGATCAACGACCTTTTGGAAACTTCGGCTTCCC
CTGGAGAGAGCGAGATTCTCCGCGCTGTAGAAGTCACCATTGTTGTGCACGACGACATCATTCCGTGGCG
TTATCCAGCTAAGCGCGAACTGCAATTTGGAGAATGGCAGCGCAATGACATTCTTGCAGGTATCTTCGAG
CCAGCCACGATCGACATTGATCTGGCTATCTTGCTGACAAAAGCAAGAGAACATAGCGTTGCCTTGGTAG
GTCCAGCGGCGGAGGAACTCTTTGATCCGGTTCCTGAACAGGATCTATTTGAGGCGCTAAATGAAACCTT
AACGCTATGGAACTCGCCGCCCGACTGGGCTGGCGATGAGCGAAATGTAGTGCTTACGTTGTCCCGCATT
TGGTACAGCGCAGTAACCGGCAAAATCGCGCCGAAGGATGTCGCTGCCGACTGGGCAATGGAGCGCCTGC
CGGCCCAGTATCAGCCCGTCATACTTGAAGCTAGACAGGCTTATCTTGGACAAGAAGAAGATCGCTTGGC
CTCGCGCGCAGATCAGTTGGAAGAATTTGTCCACTACGTGAAAGGCGAGATCACCAAGGTAGTCGGCAAA
TAACCCTCGAGCCACCCATGACCAAAATCCCTTAACGTGAGTTACGCGTCGTTCCACTGAGCGTCAGACC
CCGTAGAAAAGATCAAAGGATCTTCTTGAGATCCTTTTTTTCTGCGCGTAATCTGCTGCTTGCAAACAAA
AAAACCACCGCTACCAGCGGTGGTTTGTTTGCCGGATCAAGAGCTACCAACTCTTTTTCCGAAGGTAACT
GGCTTCAGCAGAGCGCAGATACCAAATACTGTTCTTCTAGTGTAGCCGTAGTTAGGCCACCACTTCAAGA
ACTCTGTAGCACCGCCTACATACCTCGCTCTGCTAATCCTGTTACCAGTGGCTGCTGCCAGTGGCGATAA
GTCGTGTCTTACCGGGTTGGACTCAAGACGATAGTTACCGGATAAGGCGCAGCGGTCGGGCTGAACGGGG
GGTTCGTGCACACAGCCCAGCTTGGAGCGAACGACCTACACCGAACTGAGATACCTACAGCGTGAGCTAT
GAGAAAGCGCCACGCTTCCCGAAGGGAGAAAGGCGGACAGGTATCCGGTAAGCGGCAGGGTCGGAACAGG
AGAGCGCACGAGGGAGCTTCCAGGGGGAAACGCCTGGTATCTTTATAGTCCTGTCGGGTTTCGCCACCTC
TGACTTGAGCGTCGATTTTTGTGATGCTCGTCAGGGGGGCGGAGCCTATGGAAAAACGCCAGCAACGCGG
CCTTTTTACGGTTCCTGGCCTTTTGCTGGCCTTTTGCTCACATGTTCTTTCCTGCGTTATCCCCTGATTC
TGTGGATAACCGTATTACCGCCTTTGAGTGAGCTGATACCGCTCGCCGCAGCCGAACGACCGAGCGCAGC
GAGTCAGTGAGCGAGGAAGCGGAAGAGCGCCCAATACGCAAACCGCCTCTCCCCGCGCGTTGGCCGATTC
ATTAATGCAGCTGGCACGACAGGTTTCCCGACTGGAAAGCGGGCAGTGAGCGCAACGCAATTAATACGCG
TACCGCTAGCCAGGAAGAGTTTGTAGAAACGCAAAAAGGCCATCCGTCAGGATGGCCTTCTGCTTAGTTT
GATGCCTGGCAGTTTATGGCGGGCGTCCTGCCCGCCACCCTCCGGGCCGTTGCTTCACAACGTTCAAATC
CGCTCCCGGCGGATTTGTCCTACTCAGGAGAGCGTTCACCGACAAACAACAGATAAAACGAAAGGCCCAG
TCTTCCGACTGAGCCTTTCGTTTTATTTGATGCCTGGCAGTTCCCTACTCTCGCGTTAACGCTAGCATGG
ATGTTTTCCCAGTCACGACGTTGTAAAACGACGGCCAGTCTTAAGCTCGGGCCC
