>Addgene plasmid #168911 | pEntry_HCoV-HKU1-Spike | depositor partial sequence | sequence record 327386 | gene-specific Insert sequence
TTATTAATTATTTTTATTTTGCCTACAACATTAGCTGTTATAGGTGATTTTAATTGTACTAATTTTGCTA
TTAATGATTTAAACACCACAGTTCCTCGCATAAGTGAGTATGTTGTGGATGTTTCTTATGGTTTGGGTAC
ATATTATATACTTGATCGTGTTTATTTAAATACTACTATATTATTTACTGGTTATTTCCCTAAATCTGGT
GCCAATTTTAGGGATCTATCTTTAAAAGGTACTACATATTTGAGTACTCTTTGGTATCAGAAACCCTTTT
TATCTGATTTTAATAATGGTATTTTTTCTAGAGTTAAGAATACTAAGTTGTATGTTAATAAAACTTTGTA
TAGTGAGTTTAGTACTATAGTTATAGGTAGTGTTTTTATTAACAACTCTTATACTATTGTTGTTCAACCT
CATAATGGTGTTTTGGAGATTACAGCTTGTCAATACACTATGTGTGAGTATCCTCATACTATTTGTAAAT
CTAAAGGTAGTTCTCGTAATGAATCTTGGCATTTTGATAAATCTGAACCTTTGTGTCTGTTCAAGAAAAA
TTTTACTTATAATGTTTCTACAGATTGGTTGTATTTTCATTTTTATCAAGAACGTGGCACTTTTTATGCT
TATTATGCTGATTCTGGCATGCCTACTACTTTTTTATTTAGTTTGTATCTTGGTACTCTTTTATCTCATT
ATTATGTTTTGCCTTTGACTTGTAATGCTATATCTTCTAATACTGATAATGAGACTTTACAATATTGGGT
CACACCTTTGTCTAAACGCCAATATCTTCTTAAATTTGACAACCGTGGTGTTATTACTAATGCTGTTGAT
TGTTCTAGTAGTTTCTTTAGCGAGATTCAATGTAAAACTAAATCTTTATTACCTAATACTGGTGTTTATG
ACTTATCTGGTTTTACTGTTAAGCCTGTTGCAACTGTACATCGTCGTATTCCTGATTTACCTGATTGTGA
CATTGATAAATGGCTTAACAATTTTAATGTACCCTCACCTCTTAATTGGGAACGTAAAATTTTTTCTAAT
TGCAACTTTAATTTGAGTACTTTGCTTCGTTTAGTTCATACTGATTCTTTTTCTTGTAATAATTTTGATG
AATCTAAGATATATGGTAGTTGTTTTAAGAGTATTGTTTTAGATAAATTTGCCATACCCAACTCCAGACG
ATCTGATTTGCAGTTGGGCAGTTCTGGTTTTCTGCAATCTTCTAATTATAAAATTGACACTACTTCTAGT
TCTTGTCAATTGTATTATAGTTTGCCTGCAATTAATGTTACTATTAATAATTATAATCCTTCTTCTTGGA
ATAGAAGGTATGGTTTTAATAATTTTAATTTGAGCTCTCATAGTGTTGTTTACTCACGTTATTGTTTTTC
TGTTAATAATACTTTTTGTCCTTGTGCTAAACCTTCTTTTGCTTCAAGTTGCAAGAGTCATAAACCACCT
TCTGCTTCCTGTCCTATTGGTACTAATTATCGTTCTTGTGAGAGTACTACTGTACTCGACCACACTGACT
GGTGTAGGTGTTCTTGTTTACCTGATCCTATAACTGCTTATGACCCTAGGTCTTGTTCTCAAAAAAAGTC
TCTGGTTGGTGTTGGTGAACATTGTGCAGGGTTCGGTGTTGATGAAGAAAAGTGTGGTGTATTGGATGGA
TCATATAATGTTTCTTGTCTTTGTAGTACTGATGCCTTTCTAGGTTGGTCTTATGACACTTGCGTCAGTA
ACAACCGTTGTAATATTTTTTCTAATTTTATTTTAAATGGTATCAATAGTGGTACCACTTGTTCTAATGA
TTTATTGCAGCCTAATACTGAAGTTTTTACTGATGTTTGTGTTGATTACGACCTTTATGGTATTACAGGA
CAAGGTATTTTTAAAGAAGTTTCTGCTGTTTATTATAATAGTTGGCAAAATCTTTTGTATGATTCTAATG
GCAACATTATTGGTTTTAAAGATTTTGTTACTAATAAAACATATAATATTTTCCCTTGTTATGCAGGAAG
AGTTTCTGCTGCTTTTCATCAAAATGCTTCCTCTTTGGCTTTACTTTATCGTAATTTAAAATGTAGCTAT
GTTTTGAATAATATTTCTTTAACTACTCAGCCATATTTTGATAGTTATCTTGGTTGCGTTTTTAATGCTG
ATAATTTAACTGATTATTCTGTTTCTTCTTGTGCTCTTCGCATGGGTAGTGGTTTTTGTGTTGATTATAA
CTCACCTTCTTCTTCCTCTTCGCGTCGTAAACGTAGAAGTATTTCTGCTTCTTATCGTTTTGTTACTTTT
GAACCCTTTAATGTCAGTTTTGTTAATGACAGTATTGAGTCTGTGGGTGGTCTTTATGAGATCAAAATTC
CCACTAACTTTACTATAGTTGGTCAAGAGGAATTTATTCAAACTAATTCTCCTAAAGTTACTATTGATTG
TTCTTTATTTGTCTGTTCTAATTATGCAGCTTGCCATGACTTATTGTCAGAGTATGGCACTTTTTGTGAT
AATATTAATAGTATTTTAGATGAAGTTAATGGTTTACTTGATACTACTCAATTGCATGTAGCTGATACTC
TTATGCAAGGTGTCACACTTAGCTCCAATCTTAATACTAATTTGCATTTTGATGTTGATAATATTAATTT
TAAATCCCTAGTTGGATGTTTAGGTCCACACTGCGGTTCTTCTTCTCGTTCTTTTTTTGAAGATTTATTG
TTTGACAAAGTTAAACTTTCAGATGTTGGTTTTGTTGAAGCTTATAACAATTGTACTGGTGGTAGTGAAA
TTAGAGATCTTCTTTGTGTACAATCCTTTAATGGTATTAAAGTTTTGCCTCCTATTTTGTCTGAATCTCA
AATTTCTGGTTACACCACAGCCGCTACTGTTGCTGCTATGTTTCCACCATGGTCAGCAGCAGCTGGCATA
CCATTTTCTCTTAATGTACAATATAGAATTAATGGTTTGGGTGTTACTATGGATGTTCTTAATAAAAATC
AAAAGTTGATAGCTACTGCTTTTAATAATGCTCTTCTTTCTATTCAGAATGGTTTTAGTGCTACCAACTC
TGCACTTGCTAAAATACAAAGTGTTGTTAATTCTAATGCTCAAGCACTTAATAGTTTGTTACAGCAATTA
TTTAATAAATTTGGTGCAATTAGTTCTTCTTTACAAGAAATTTTATCTCGTCTCGATGCTTTAGAGGCTC
AGGTTCAGATTGATAGGCTTATTAATGGTCGTTTAACTGCTTTAAATGCTTATGTCTCTCAACAGCTTAG
TGATATTTCTCTTGTAAAATTTGGTGCTGCTTTAGCTATGGAGAAGGTTAATGAGTGTGTTAAAAGTCAA
TCTCCTCGTATTAATTTTTGTGGTAATGGTAATCATATTTTGTCATTAGTTCAAAATGCTCCTTATGGTT
TGTTGTTTATGCATTTTAGTTATAAACCTATTTCTTTTAAAACTGTTTTAGTAAGTCCTGGTTTGTGTAT
ATCAGGTGATGTAGGTATTGCACCTAAACAAGGGTATTTTATTAAACATAATGATCATTGGATGTTCACT
GGTAGTTCTTACTATTATCCTGAACCAATTTCAGATAAAAATGTTGTTTTTATGAATACTTGTTCTGTTA
ATTTTACTAAAGCGCCTCTTGTTTATTTGAATCATTCTGTACCAAAATTGTCTGATTTTGAATCTGAGTT
ATCTCATTGGTTTAAAAATCAAACATCCATTGCGCCTAATTTGACTTTAAATCTTCATACTATTAATGCT
ACTTTTTTAGATTTGTATTATGAGATGAATCTTATTCAAGAGTCTATTAAGTCTTTGAATAATAGTTATA
TCAATCTTAAAGATATAGGTACATATGAAATGTATGTAAAATGGCCTTGGTATGTTTGGCTACTAATTTC
TTTTTCATTTATAATATTCCTTGTATTGCTCTTTTTTATATGTTGTTGTACTGGTTGTGGTTCTGCATGT
TTTAGTAAATGTCATAATTGTTGTGATGAGTATGGTGGTCATCATGATTTTGTTATCAAAACATCTCATG
ATGAT
